Addgene plasmid #183965: crTet in pSLQ8453
Purpose: U6-crTet-EF1a-Puro-T2A-BFP-WPRE
Depositing lab: Stanley Qi. Depositing organization: Stanford University. Publication: Multiplexed genome regulation in vivo with hyper-efficient Cas12a. Guo LY, Bian J, Davis AE, Liu P, Kempton HR, Zhang X, Chemparathy A, Gu B, Lin X, Rane DA, Xu X, Jamiolkowski RM, Hu Y, Wang S, Qi LS. Nat Cell Biol. 2022 Apr;24(4):590-600. doi: 10.1038/s41556-022-00870-7. Epub 2022 Apr 12. PubMed 35414015.
Backbone
  Vector backbone: pHR
  Vector type: Mammalian Expression, Lentiviral
Growth in bacteria
  Bacterial resistance: Ampicillin, 100 μg/mL
  Growth temperature: 37°C
  Growth strain: NEB Stable
  Copy number: High Copy
Gene/Insert
  Gene/Insert name: crTet (alt name: CRISPR RNA (crRNA) targeting TRE3G promoter)
  Species: Synthetic
  Promoter: U6
  Tag / fusion protein: EF1a-Puro-T2A-BFP (C terminal on backbone)
  Cloning method: Gibson Cloning
  Sequencing primers: 5′ cgggtttattacagggacagcagag; 3′ gagccagtacacgacatcactttc
Terms and licenses: Academic/Nonprofit Terms; Industry Terms: Not Available to Industry
Depositor comments: For backbone, please refer to Addgene plasmid # 140086 (Backbone for cloning U6 driven LbCpf1 (Cas12a) crRNA, EF1a driven BFP + puromycin resistance)
How to cite: crTet in pSLQ8453 was a gift from Stanley Qi (Addgene plasmid # 183965 ; http://n2t.net/addgene:183965 ; RRID:Addgene_183965)
