[The description below was written by a language model from this plasmid's Addgene catalogue record and pLannotate feature annotations shown in this document.]
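Description:
crTet in pSLQ8453 is a lentiviral transfer plasmid built on the pHR backbone for mammalian expression of a Cas12a CRISPR RNA. It is maintained in bacteria through a high-copy ColE1/pUC-type origin and an ampicillin resistance gene (β-lactamase with its own promoter). The viral portion follows the usual HIV-1-derived layout. A CMV enhancer/promoter sits upstream of a truncated 5' LTR to drive genomic RNA production in packaging cells. It is followed by the Ψ packaging signal with a short gag fragment, the Rev response element for Rev-dependent nuclear export, and the cPPT/CTS. A second truncated LTR, preceded by a nef fragment, closes the provirus.

The payload consists of two expression units. A human U6 RNA polymerase III promoter drives crTet, a synthetic crRNA directed against the TRE3G Tet-responsive promoter. The short "tight TRE promoter" fragment annotated just downstream of U6 most likely reflects the spacer's match to its target rather than a functional promoter. According to the depositor's note, the parent backbone was designed for cloning U6-driven LbCpf1 (Cas12a) crRNAs. Downstream, an EF-1α promoter constitutively expresses puromycin N-acetyltransferase linked to TagBFP through a T2A self-cleaving peptide, according to the catalogue description. This allows transduced cells to be both drug-selected and identified by blue fluorescence. A loxP site lies after the BFP coding sequence, and a WPRE enhances transcript stability and expression.

The construct supplies only the guide RNA. The Cas12a effector must come from a separate source, and the record does not name it. It was deposited with work on multiplexed genome regulation by an engineered Cas12a, where a TRE3G-targeting crRNA would presumably serve to act on TRE3G-driven reporters.
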