Features (pLannotate 1.2.2; 23 found; start..end, strand, type, name):
     31..83      -  misc_feature   bom (fragment): basis of mobility region from pBR322
    238..617     +  enhancer       CMV enhancer: human cytomegalovirus immediate early enhancer
    618..817     +  promoter       CMV promoter: human cytomegalovirus (CMV) immediate early promoter
    835..1015    +  LTR            5' LTR (truncated): truncated 5' long terminal repeat (LTR) from HIV-1
   1062..1187    +  misc_feature   HIV-1 Ψ: packaging signal of human immunodeficiency virus type 1
   1171..1509    +  CDS            HIV-1 gag (fragment): gag protein from human immunodeficiency virus 1; gag
   1684..1917    +  misc_feature   RRE: The Rev response element (RRE) of HIV-1 allows for Rev-dependent mRNA export from the nucleus to the cytoplasm.
   2294..2394    +  CDS            Rev (fragment): human immunodeficiency virus 1 (HIV-1) Rev protein; rev; enhances nuclear export of unspliced and incompletely spliced viral mRNAs
   2444..2561    +  misc_feature   cPPT/CTS: central polypurine tract and central termination sequence of HIV-1
   2620..2860    +  promoter       U6 promoter: RNA polymerase III promoter for human U6 snRNA
   2890..2913    +  promoter       tight TRE promoter (fragment): Tet-responsive promoter PTight, consisting of seven tet operator sequences followed by the minimal CMV promoter
   2984..4155    +  promoter       EF-1α promoter: strong constitutive promoter for human elongation factor EF-1α
   4181..4777    +  CDS            PuroR: puromycin N-acetyltransferase; pac from Streptomyces alboniger; confers resistance to puromycin
   4853..5551    +  CDS            TagBFP: monomeric blue fluorescent protein mammalian codon-optimized
   5571..5604    +  protein_bind   loxP: Cre-mediated recombination occurs in the 8-bp core sequence (GCATACAT). Cre recombinase
   5637..5660    +  misc_feature   MCS (fragment): pBluescript multiple cloning site
   5660..6248    +  misc_feature   WPRE: woodchuck hepatitis virus posttranscriptional regulatory element
   6249..6268    +  misc_feature   MCS (fragment): pBluescript multiple cloning site
   6270..6770    +  CDS            nef (fragment): NEF_HV1LA - Experimental evidence at protein level: Swiss-Prot protein existence level 1. Extracellular Nef protein targets CD4(+) T-lymphocytes for apoptosis by interacting with CXCR4 surface receptors. From Human immunodeficiency virus type 1 group M subtype B (isolate Lai) (HIV-1).
   6777..6957    +  LTR            5' LTR (truncated): truncated 5' long terminal repeat (LTR) from HIV-1
   7019..7607    -  rep_origin     ori: high-copy-number ColE1/pMB1/pBR322/pUC origin of replication
   7778..8638    -  CDS            AmpR: β-lactamase; bla; confers resistance to ampicillin, carbenicillin, and related antibiotics
   8639..8743    -  promoter       AmpR promoter: bla
>Addgene plasmid #183965 | crTet in pSLQ8453 | addgene full sequence | sequence record 363121 | Addgene NGS Result
GTCGACGGATCGGGAGATCTCCCGATCCCCTATGGTGCACTCTCAGTACAATCTGCTCTGATGCCGCATA
GTTAAGCCAGTATCTGCTCCCTGCTTGTGTGTTGGAGGTCGCTGAGTAGTGCGCGAGCAAAATTTAAGCT
ACAACAAGGCAAGGCTTGACCGACAATTGCATGAAGAATCTGCTTAGGGTTAGGCGTTTTGCGCTGCTTC
GCGATGTACGGGCCAGATATACGCGTTGACATTGATTATTGACTAGTTATTAATAGTAATCAATTACGGG
GTCATTAGTTCATAGCCCATATATGGAGTTCCGCGTTACATAACTTACGGTAAATGGCCCGCCTGGCTGA
CCGCCCAACGACCCCCGCCCATTGACGTCAATAATGACGTATGTTCCCATAGTAACGCCAATAGGGACTT
TCCATTGACGTCAATGGGTGGAGTATTTACGGTAAACTGCCCACTTGGCAGTACATCAAGTGTATCATAT
GCCAAGTACGCCCCCTATTGACGTCAATGACGGTAAATGGCCCGCCTGGCATTATGCCCAGTACATGACC
TTATGGGACTTTCCTACTTGGCAGTACATCTACGTATTAGTCATCGCTATTACCATGGTGATGCGGTTTT
GGCAGTACATCAATGGGCGTGGATAGCGGTTTGACTCACGGGGATTTCCAAGTCTCCACCCCATTGACGT
CAATGGGAGTTTGTTTTGGCACCAAAATCAACGGGACTTTCCAAAATGTCGTAACAACTCCGCCCCATTG
ACGCAAATGGGCGGTAGGCGTGTACGGTGGGAGGTCTATATAAGCAGCGCGTTTTGCCTGTACTGGGTCT
CTCTGGTTAGACCAGATCTGAGCCTGGGAGCTCTCTGGCTAACTAGGGAACCCACTGCTTAAGCCTCAAT
AAAGCTTGCCTTGAGTGCTTCAAGTAGTGTGTGCCCGTCTGTTGTGTGACTCTGGTAACTAGAGATCCCT
CAGACCCTTTTAGTCAGTGTGGAAAATCTCTAGCAGTGGCGCCCGAACAGGGACTTGAAAGCGAAAGGGA
AACCAGAGGAGCTCTCTCGACGCAGGACTCGGCTTGCTGAAGCGCGCACGGCAAGAGGCGAGGGGCGGCG
ACTGGTGAGTACGCCAAAAATTTTGACTAGCGGAGGCTAGAAGGAGAGAGATGGGTGCGAGAGCGTCAGT
ATTAAGCGGGGGAGAATTAGATCGCGATGGGAAAAAATTCGGTTAAGGCCAGGGGGAAAGAAAAAATATA
AATTAAAACATATAGTATGGGCAAGCAGGGAGCTAGAACGATTCGCAGTTAATCCTGGCCTGTTAGAAAC
ATCAGAAGGCTGTAGACAAATACTGGGACAGCTACAACCATCCCTTCAGACAGGATCAGAAGAACTTAGA
TCATTATATAATACAGTAGCAACCCTCTATTGTGTGCATCAAAGGATAGAGATAAAAGACACCAAGGAAG
CTTTAGACAAGATAGAGGAAGAGCAAAACAAAAGTAAGACCACCGCACAGCAAGCGGCCGGCCGCTGATC
TTCAGACCTGGAGGAGGAGATATGAGGGACAATTGGAGAAGTGAATTATATAAATATAAAGTAGTAAAAA
TTGAACCATTAGGAGTAGCACCCACCAAGGCAAAGAGAAGAGTGGTGCAGAGAGAAAAAAGAGCAGTGGG
AATAGGAGCTTTGTTCCTTGGGTTCTTGGGAGCAGCAGGAAGCACTATGGGCGCAGCGTCAATGACGCTG
ACGGTACAGGCCAGACAATTATTGTCTGGTATAGTGCAGCAGCAGAACAATTTGCTGAGGGCTATTGAGG
CGCAACAGCATCTGTTGCAACTCACAGTCTGGGGCATCAAGCAGCTCCAGGCAAGAATCCTGGCTGTGGA
AAGATACCTAAAGGATCAACAGCTCCTGGGGATTTGGGGTTGCTCTGGAAAACTCATTTGCACCACTGCT
GTGCCTTGGAATGCTAGTTGGAGTAATAAATCTCTGGAACAGATTTGGAATCACACGACCTGGATGGAGT
GGGACAGAGAAATTAACAATTACACAAGCTTAATACACTCCTTAATTGAAGAATCGCAAAACCAGCAAGA
AAAGAATGAACAAGAATTATTGGAATTAGATAAATGGGCAAGTTTGTGGAATTGGTTTAACATAACAAAT
TGGCTGTGGTATATAAAATTATTCATAATGATAGTAGGAGGCTTGGTAGGTTTAAGAATAGTTTTTGCTG
TACTTTCTATAGTGAATAGAGTTAGGCAGGGATATTCACCATTATCGTTTCAGACCCACCTCCCAACCCC
GAGGGGACCCGACAGGCCCGAAGGAATAGAAGAAGAAGGTGGAGAGAGAGACAGAGACAGATCCATTCGA
TTAGTGAACGGATCGGCACTGCGTGCGCCAATTCTGCAGACAAATGGCAGTATTCATCCACAATTTTAAA
AGAAAAGGGGGGATTGGGGGGTACAGTGCAGGGGAAAGAATAGTAGACATAATAGCAACAGACATACAAA
CTAAAGAATTACAAAAACAAATTACAAAAATTCAAAATTTTCGGGTTTATTACAGGGACAGCAGAGATCC
AGTTTGGTTAGTACCGGGCCCGCTCTAGAGAGGGCCTATTTCCCATGATTCCTTCATATTTGCATATACG
ATACAAGGCTGTTAGAGAGATAATTAGAATTAATTTGACTGTAAACACAAAGATATTAGTACAAAATACG
TGACGTAGAAAGTAATAATTTCTTGGGTAGTTTGCAGTTTTAAAATTATGTTTTAAAATGGACTATCATA
TGCTTACCGTAACTTGAAAGTATTTCGATTTCTTGGCTTTATATATCTTGTGGAAAGGACGAAACACCGA
ATTTCTACTAAGTGTAGATCTCCCTATCAGTGATAGAGAACGTTTTTTTAAGCTTGGGCCGCTCGAGGGA
TCCATTAGGCGGCCGCGTGGATAACCGTATTACCGCCATGCATGTGCCCGTCAGTGGGCAGAGCGCACAT
CGCCCACAGTCCCCGAGAAGTTGGGGGGAGGGGTCGGCAATTGAACCGGTGCCTAGAGAAGGTGGCGCGG
GGTAAACTGGGAAAGTGATGTCGTGTACTGGCTCCGCCTTTTTCCCGAGGGTGGGGGAGAACCGTATATA
AGTGCAGTAGTCGCCGTGAACGTTCTTTTTCGCAACGGGTTTGCCGCCAGAACACAGGTAAGTGCCGTGT
GTGGTTCCCGCGGGCCTGGCCTCTTTACGGGTTATGGCCCTTGCGTGCCTTGAATTACTTCCACCTGGCT
GCAGTACGTGATTCTTGATCCCGAGCTTCGGGTTGGAAGTGGGTGGGAGAGTTCGAGGCCTTGCGCTTAA
GGAGCCCCTTCGCCTCGTGCTTGAGTTGAGGCCTGGCCTGGGCGCTGGGGCCGCCGCGTGCGAATCTGGT
GGCACCTTCGCGCCTGTCTCGCTGCTTTCGATAAGTCTCTAGCCATTTAAAATTTTTGATGACCTGCTGC
GACGCTTTTTTTCTGGCAAGATAGTCTTGTAAATGCGGGCCAAGATCTGCACACTGGTATTTCGGTTTTT
GGGGCCGCGGGCGGCGACGGGGCCCGTGCGTCCCAGCGCACATGTTCGGCGAGGCGGGGCCTGCGAGCGC
GGCCACCGAGAATCGGACGGGGGTAGTCTCAAGCTGGCCGGCCTGCTCTGGTGCCTGGCCTCGCGCCGCC
GTGTATCGCCCCGCCCTGGGCGGCAAGGCTGGCCCGGTCGGCACCAGTTGCGTGAGCGGAAAGATGGCCG
CTTCCCGGCCCTGCTGCAGGGAGCTCAAAATGGAGGACGCGGCGCTCGGGAGAGCGGGCGGGTGAGTCAC
CCACACAAAGGAAAAGGGCCTTTCCGTCCTCAGCCGTCGCTTCATGTGACTCCACGGAGTACCGGGCGCC
GTCCAGGCACCTCGATTAGTTCTCGCGCTTTTGGAGTACGTCGTCTTTAGGTTGGGGGGAGGGGTTTTAT
GCGATGGAGTTTCCCCACACTGAGTGGGTGGAGACTGAAGTTAGGCCAGCTTGGCACTTGATGTAATTCT
CCTTGGAATTTGCCCTTTTTGAGTTTGGATCTTGGTTCATTCTCAAGCCTCAGACAGTGGTTCAAAGTTT
TTTTCTTCCATTTCAGGTGTCGTGAGCTAGCCCACCATGACCGACCCACCATGACCGAGTACAAGCCCAC
GGTGCGCCTCGCCACCCGCGACGACGTCCCCCGGGCCGTACGCACCCTCGCCGCCGCGTTCGCCGACTAC
CCCGCCACGCGCCACACCGTCGACCCGGACCGCCACATCGAGCGGGTCACCGAGCTGCAAGAACTCTTCC
TCACGCGCGTCGGGCTCGACATCGGCAAGGTGTGGGTCGCGGACGACGGCGCCGCGGTGGCGGTCTGGAC
CACGCCGGAGAGCGTCGAAGCGGGGGCGGTGTTCGCCGAGATCGGCCCGCGCATGGCCGAGTTGAGCGGT
TCCCGGCTGGCCGCGCAGCAACAGATGGAAGGCCTCCTGGCGCCGCACCGGCCCAAGGAGCCCGCGTGGT
TCCTGGCCACCGTCGGCGTTTCTCCAGACCACCAGGGCAAGGGTCTGGGCAGCGCCGTCGTGCTCCCCGG
AGTGGAGGCGGCCGAGCGCGCCGGGGTGCCCGCCTTCCTGGAGACCTCCGCGCCCCGCAACCTCCCCTTC
TACGAGCGGCTCGGCTTCACCGTCACCGCCGACGTCGAGGTGCCCGAAGGACCGCGCACCTGGTGCATGA
CCCGCAAGCCCGGTGCCGGATCGGGAGAGGGCAGAGGAAGTCTGCTAACATGCGGTGACGTCGAGGAGAA
TCCTGGCCCACCGGTCGCCACCAGCGAGCTGATTAAGGAGAACATGCACATGAAGCTGTACATGGAGGGC
ACCGTGGACAACCATCACTTCAAGTGCACATCCGAGGGCGAAGGCAAGCCCTACGAGGGCACCCAGACCA
TGAGAATCAAGGTGGTCGAGGGCGGCCCTCTCCCCTTCGCCTTCGACATCCTGGCTACTAGCTTCCTCTA
CGGCAGCAAGACCTTCATCAACCACACCCAGGGCATCCCCGACTTCTTCAAGCAGTCCTTCCCTGAGGGC
TTCACATGGGAGAGAGTCACCACATACGAAGACGGGGGCGTGCTGACCGCTACCCAGGACACCAGCCTCC
AGGACGGCTGCCTCATCTACAACGTCAAGATCAGAGGGGTGAACTTCACATCCAACGGCCCTGTGATGCA
GAAGAAAACACTCGGCTGGGAGGCCTTCACCGAGACTCTGTATCCTGCTGACGGCGGCCTGGAAGGCAGA
AACGACATGGCCCTGAAGCTCGTGGGCGGGAGCCATCTGATCGCAAACATCAAGACCACATATAGATCCA
AGAAACCCGCTAAGAACCTCAAGATGCCTGGCGTCTACTATGTGGACTACAGACTGGAAAGAATCAAGGA
GGCCAACAACGAGACCTACGTCGAGCAGCACGAGGTGGCAGTGGCCAGATACTGCGACCTCCCTAGCAAA
CTGGGGCACAAGCTTAATTAAGAATTCGTCGAGGGACCTAATAACTTCGTATAGCATACATTATACGAAG
TTATACATGTTTAAGGGTTCCGGTTCCACTAGGTACAATTCGATATCAAGCTTATCGATAATCAACCTCT
GGATTACAAAATTTGTGAAAGATTGACTGGTATTCTTAACTATGTTGCTCCTTTTACGCTATGTGGATAC
GCTGCTTTAATGCCTTTGTATCATGCTATTGCTTCCCGTATGGCTTTCATTTTCTCCTCCTTGTATAAAT
CCTGGTTGCTGTCTCTTTATGAGGAGTTGTGGCCCGTTGTCAGGCAACGTGGCGTGGTGTGCACTGTGTT
TGCTGACGCAACCCCCACTGGTTGGGGCATTGCCACCACCTGTCAGCTCCTTTCCGGGACTTTCGCTTTC
CCCCTCCCTATTGCCACGGCGGAACTCATCGCCGCCTGCCTTGCCCGCTGCTGGACAGGGGCTCGGCTGT
TGGGCACTGACAATTCCGTGGTGTTGTCGGGGAAATCATCGTCCTTTCCTTGGCTGCTCGCCTGTGTTGC
CACCTGGATTCTGCGCGGGACGTCCTTCTGCTACGTCCCTTCGGCCCTCAATCCAGCGGACCTTCCTTCC
CGCGGCCTGCTGCCGGCTCTGCGGCCTCTTCCGCGTCTTCGCCTTCGCCCTCAGACGAGTCGGATCTCCC
TTTGGGCCGCCTCCCCGCATCGATACCGTCGACCTCGATCGAGACCTAGAAAAACATGGAGCAATCACAA
GTAGCAATACAGCAGCTACCAATGCTGATTGTGCCTGGCTAGAAGCACAAGAGGAGGAGGAGGTGGGTTT
TCCAGTCACACCTCAGGTACCTTTAAGACCAATGACTTACAAGGCAGCTGTAGATCTTAGCCACTTTTTA
AAAGAAAAGGGGGGACTGGAAGGGCTAATTCACTCCCAACGAAGACAAGATATCCTTGATCTGTGGATCT
ACCACACACAAGGCTACTTCCCTGATTGGCAGAACTACACACCAGGGCCAGGGATCAGATATCCACTGAC
CTTTGGATGGTGCTACAAGCTAGTACCAGTTGAGCAAGAGAAGGTAGAAGAAGCCAATGAAGGAGAGAAC
ACCCGCTTGTTACACCCTGTGAGCCTGCATGGGATGGATGACCCGGAGAGAGAAGTATTAGAGTGGAGGT
TTGACAGCCGCCTAGCATTTCATCACATGGCCCGAGAGCTGCATCCGGACTGTACTGGGTCTCTCTGGTT
AGACCAGATCTGAGCCTGGGAGCTCTCTGGCTAACTAGGGAACCCACTGCTTAAGCCTCAATAAAGCTTG
CCTTGAGTGCTTCAAGTAGTGTGTGCCCGTCTGTTGTGTGACTCTGGTAACTAGAGATCCCTCAGACCCT
TTTAGTCAGTGTGGAAAATCTCTAGCAGCATGTGAGCAAAAGGCCAGCAAAAGGCCAGGAACCGTAAAAA
GGCCGCGTTGCTGGCGTTTTTCCATAGGCTCCGCCCCCCTGACGAGCATCACAAAAATCGACGCTCAAGT
CAGAGGTGGCGAAACCCGACAGGACTATAAAGATACCAGGCGTTTCCCCCTGGAAGCTCCCTCGTGCGCT
CTCCTGTTCCGACCCTGCCGCTTACCGGATACCTGTCCGCCTTTCTCCCTTCGGGAAGCGTGGCGCTTTC
TCATAGCTCACGCTGTAGGTATCTCAGTTCGGTGTAGGTCGTTCGCTCCAAGCTGGGCTGTGTGCACGAA
CCCCCCGTTCAGCCCGACCGCTGCGCCTTATCCGGTAACTATCGTCTTGAGTCCAACCCGGTAAGACACG
ACTTATCGCCACTGGCAGCAGCCACTGGTAACAGGATTAGCAGAGCGAGGTATGTAGGCGGTGCTACAGA
GTTCTTGAAGTGGTGGCCTAACTACGGCTACACTAGAAGAACAGTATTTGGTATCTGCGCTCTGCTGAAG
CCAGTTACCTTCGGAAAAAGAGTTGGTAGCTCTTGATCCGGCAAACAAACCACCGCTGGTAGCGGTGGTT
TTTTTGTTTGCAAGCAGCAGATTACGCGCAGAAAAAAAGGATCTCAAGAAGATCCTTTGATCTTTTCTAC
GGGGTCTGACGCTCAGTGGAACGAAAACTCACGTTAAGGGATTTTGGTCATGAGATTATCAAAAAGGATC
TTCACCTAGATCCTTTTAAATTAAAAATGAAGTTTTAAATCAATCTAAAGTATATATGAGTAAACTTGGT
CTGACAGTTACCAATGCTTAATCAGTGAGGCACCTATCTCAGCGATCTGTCTATTTCGTTCATCCATAGT
TGCCTGACTCCCCGTCGTGTAGATAACTACGATACGGGAGGGCTTACCATCTGGCCCCAGTGCTGCAATG
ATACCGCGAGACCCACGCTCACCGGCTCCAGATTTATCAGCAATAAACCAGCCAGCCGGAAGGGCCGAGC
GCAGAAGTGGTCCTGCAACTTTATCCGCCTCCATCCAGTCTATTAATTGTTGCCGGGAAGCTAGAGTAAG
TAGTTCGCCAGTTAATAGTTTGCGCAACGTTGTTGCCATTGCTACAGGCATCGTGGTGTCACGCTCGTCG
TTTGGTATGGCTTCATTCAGCTCCGGTTCCCAACGATCAAGGCGAGTTACATGATCCCCCATGTTGTGCA
AAAAAGCGGTTAGCTCCTTCGGTCCTCCGATCGTTGTCAGAAGTAAGTTGGCCGCAGTGTTATCACTCAT
GGTTATGGCAGCACTGCATAATTCTCTTACTGTCATGCCATCCGTAAGATGCTTTTCTGTGACTGGTGAG
TACTCAACCAAGTCATTCTGAGAATAGTGTATGCGGCGACCGAGTTGCTCTTGCCCGGCGTCAATACGGG
ATAATACCGCGCCACATAGCAGAACTTTAAAAGTGCTCATCATTGGAAAACGTTCTTCGGGGCGAAAACT
CTCAAGGATCTTACCGCTGTTGAGATCCAGTTCGATGTAACCCACTCGTGCACCCAACTGATCTTCAGCA
TCTTTTACTTTCACCAGCGTTTCTGGGTGAGCAAAAACAGGAAGGCAAAATGCCGCAAAAAAGGGAATAA
GGGCGACACGGAAATGTTGAATACTCATACTCTTCCTTTTTCAATATTATTGAAGCATTTATCAGGGTTA
TTGTCTCATGAGCGGATACATATTTGAATGTATTTAGAAAAATAAACAAATAGGGGTTCCGCGCACATTT
CCCCGAAAAGTGCCACCTGAC
